>Addgene plasmid #27274 | SEPT5 Mut(S327A) | addgene partial sequence | sequence record 33548 | 27274 with EBV-rev
CGCGGTACCTCGAGAGATCTCGGTCGACCTCGATCACTGGTCCTGCATCTGCTGCTTCATCCTCTGCAGC
ATCTCCTGCATGCGCCTCAGTTCCTCATCCTTCATCCTGATAAGCTTCTCAGTCTCGGCGTCCGGGGTGG
GCAGCGGCAGGATCGGGATGGGTGCCTCCATGCGGCTGTCCTGGGTCAGTTTGCTGGTCATCTGCTGGAT
GCAGTGCGCGCGGTAGTTCTCGTAGTGCACGTCGCACGTCACGTCCTTGAGGTCGTGCATATGCGTGCGG
ATGAGCATGTTGCGCAGCTTCACGAAGTCGCAATGCGCCTGGTTCTCCACCTCCACGATCCCCCAGGGGT
ACAGTCGGCCCCGGACCCGCTGCCCCTTGGCCTCCACCACCGTGTTGCTGCCTATAACGGCGAAGGGCGC
GCTCTCCTTCAGTTCCCGGTCCTGCTGCTTGAAGTCCTCATCCTCGTCCGAGTCACACTCAGGGAACTGG
TATACATGGATCCCAAACTTGTCAATCTCCTCCCGGATCCGCTCCTTCAGCTTCCGGATCTCACTGG
