>Addgene plasmid #27274 | SEPT5 Mut(S327A) | addgene partial sequence | sequence record 33549 | 27274 with LNCX
GTTTTGACCTCCATAGAAGACACCGGGACCGATCCAGCCTCCGGACTCTAGAGGATCCGGTACTAGAGGA
ACTGAAAAACCAGAAAGTTAACTGGTAAGTTTAGTCTTTTTGTCTTTTATTTCAGGTCCCGGATCCGGTG
GTGGTGCAAATCAAAGAACTGCTCCTCAGTGGATGTTGCCTTTACTTCTAGGCCTGTACGGAAGTGTTAC
TTCTGCTCTAAAAGCTGCGGAATTGTACCCGCGGGCCCACCATGGCATCAATGCAGAAGCTGATCTCAGA
GGAGGACCTGCTTATGGCCATGGAGGCCCGAATTCGAACCATGAGCACAGGCCTGCGGTACAAGAGCAAG
CTGGCGACCCCAGAGGACAAGCAGGACATTGACAAGCAGTACGTGGGCTTCGCCACACTGCCCAACCAGG
TGCACCGCAAGTCGGTGAAGAAAGGCTTTGACTTCACACTCATGGTGGCTGGTGAGTCAGGCCTGGGGAA
GTCCACACTGGTCCACAGCCTCTTCCTGACAGACTTGTACAAGGACCGGAAGCTGCTCAGTGCTGAGGAG
CGCATCAGCCAGACGGTAGAGATTCTAAAACACACGGTGGACATTGAGGAGAAGGGAGTCAAGCTGAAGC
TCACCATCGTGGACACGCCGGGATTCGGGGACGCTGTCAACAACACCGAGTGCTGGAAGCCCATCACCGA
CTATGTGGACCAGCAGTTTGAGCAGTACTTCCGTGATGAGAGCGGCCTCAACCGAAAGAACATCCAAGAC
AACCGAGTGCACTGCTGCCTATACTTCATCTCCCCCTTCGGGCATGGGCTGCGGCCAGTGGATGTGGGTT
TCATGAAGGCATTGCATGAGAAGGTCAACATCGTGCCTCTCATCGCCAAAGCTGACTGTCTTGCCATGA
