[The description below was written by a language model from this plasmid's Addgene catalogue record.]
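Description:
SEPT5 Mut(S327A) is a mammalian expression plasmid built on the commercial pCMV-Myc backbone (about 3.8 kb without insert). It carries the human septin 5 coding sequence (SEPT5, also known as hCDCrel-1 or PNUTL1) with a serine-to-alanine substitution at residue 327. The insert was placed between the EcoRI and SalI sites of the vector by restriction cloning, and the record does not say whether those sites remain intact. The plasmid is maintained in E. coli as a high-copy construct under ampicillin selection. No mammalian selection marker is listed, and no feature table is provided. The promoter is therefore not stated explicitly, although the backbone name indicates CMV-driven expression, which gives strong constitutive transcription in most transfected mammalian cell lines.

The septin is expressed with an N-terminal Myc epitope tag, so the protein can be detected or immunoprecipitated with anti-Myc antibodies and distinguished from endogenous SEPT5. Replacing serine 327 with alanine removes the hydroxyl group needed for phosphorylation, producing a non-phosphorylatable form at that position. The associated publication concerns phosphorylation of human SEPT5 by cyclin-dependent kinase 5 and its effect on exocytosis. This suggests the construct serves as a phospho-deficient mutant for comparison with wild-type SEPT5. Likely applications include transient transfection experiments that test whether phosphorylation at this site affects septin function, protein interactions, or regulated secretion.
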