Addgene plasmid #27274: SEPT5 Mut(S327A)
Depositing lab: Harish Pant. Depositing organization: National Institute of Neurological Disorders and Strokes (NINDS). Publication: Cyclin-dependent kinase 5 phosphorylation of human septin SEPT5 (hCDCrel-1) modulates exocytosis. Amin ND, Zheng YL, Kesavapany S, Kanungo J, Guszczynski T, Sihag RK, Rudrabhatla P, Albers W, Grant P, Pant HC. J Neurosci. 2008 Apr 2. 28(14):3631-43. 10.1523/JNEUROSCI.0453-08.2008 PubMed 18385322.
Backbone
  Vector backbone: pCMV-Myc
  Backbone manufacturer: Clontech
  Backbone size w/o insert (bp): 3791
  Vector type: Mammalian Expression
Growth in bacteria
  Bacterial resistance: Ampicillin, 100 μg/mL
  Growth temperature: 37°C
  Growth strain: DH5alpha
  Copy number: High Copy
Gene/Insert
  Gene/Insert name: Septin 5 (alt name: SEPT5, hCDCrel-1)
  Species: H. sapiens (human)
  Mutation: S327A
  Entrez Gene: SEPTIN5 (a.k.a. CDCREL, CDCREL-1, CDCREL1, H5, HCDCREL-1, PNUTL1, SEPT5, Septin-5)
  Tag / fusion protein: Myc (MASMQKLISEEDL) (N terminal on insert)
  Cloning method: Restriction Enzyme; 5′ cloning site EcoRI (unknown if destroyed); 3′ cloning site SalI (unknown if destroyed)
  Sequencing primers: 5′ LNCX; 3′ EBV-rev
Terms and licenses: Academic/Nonprofit Terms; Industry Terms: Not Available to Industry
How to cite: SEPT5 Mut(S327A) was a gift from Harish Pant (Addgene plasmid # 27274 ; http://n2t.net/addgene:27274 ; RRID:Addgene_27274)
